>Addgene plasmid #132373 | pGD252 | addgene full sequence | sequence record 258705 | Addgene NGS Result
TAATACGACTCACTATAGGGCGAGAATTCGGTCTCAGCAGTTACTTGTACAGCTCGTCCATGCCCAGAGT
GATCCCGGCGGCGGTCACGAACTCCAGCAGGACCATGTGATCGCGCTTCTCGTTGGGGTCTTTGCTCAGG
GCGGACTGGATGCTCAGGTAGTGGTTGTCGGGCAGCAGCACGGGGCCGTCGCCGATGGGGGTGTTCTGCT
GGTAGTGGTCGGCGAGCTGCACGCCGCCGTCCTCGATGTTGTGGCGGATCTTGAAGTTGGCCTTGATGCC
GTTCTTCTGCTTGTCGGCCATGATATAGACGTTGTGGCTGTTGAAGTTGTACTCCAGCTTGTGCCCCAGG
ATGTTGCCGTCCTCCTTGAAGTCGATGCCCTTCAGCTCGATGCGGTTCACCAGGGTGTCGCCCTCGAACT
TCACCTCGGCGCGGGTCTTGTAGTTGCCGTCGTCCTTGAAGAAGATGGTGCGCTCCTGGACGTAGCCTTC
GGGCATGGCGGACTTGAAGAAGTCGTGCTGCTTCATGTGGTCGGGGTAGCGGGCGAACACCATCACGCCG
TAGGAGAAGGTGGTCACGAGGGTGGGCCAGGGCACGGGCAGCTTGCCGGTGGTGCAGATGAACTTCAGGG
TCAGCTTGCCGTAGGTGGCATCGCCCTCGCCCTCGCCGGACACGCTGAACTTGTGGCCGTTTACGTCGCC
GTCCAGCTCGACCAGGATGGGCACCACCCCGGTGAACAGCTCCTCGCCCTTGCTCACCATTGCAGCGGCC
GCCGATCCAGAGCCGCTGCCTGATGAGACCAAGCTTCACTTCTATAGTGTCACCTAAATAGCTCGTGTGA
AATTGTTATCCGCTCACAATTCCACACAACATACGAGCCGGAAGCATAAAGTGTAAAGCCTGGGGTGCCT
AATGAGTGAGCTAACTCACATTAATTGCGTTGCGCTCACTGCCCGCTTTCCAGTCGGGAAACCTGTCGTG
CCAGCTGCATTAATGAATCGGCCAACGCGCGGGGAGAGGCGGTTTGCGTATTGGGCGCTCTTCCGCTTCC
TCGCTCACTGACTCGCTGCGCTCGGTCGTTCGGCTGCGGCGAGCGGTATCAGCTCACTCAAAGGCGGTAA
TACGGTTATCCACAGAATCAGGGGATAACGCAGGAAAGAACATGTGAGCAAAAGGCCAGCAAAAGGCCAG
GAACCGTAAAAAGGCCGCGTTGCTGGCGTTTTTCCATAGGCTCCGCCCCCCTGACGAGCATCACAAAAAT
CGACGCTCAAGTCAGAGGTGGCGAAACCCGACAGGACTATAAAGATACCAGGCGTTTCCCCCTGGAAGCT
CCCTCGTGCGCTCTCCTGTTCCGACCCTGCCGCTTACCGGATACCTGTCCGCCTTTCTCCCTTCGGGAAG
CGTGGCGCTTTCTCATAGCTCACGCTGTAGGTATCTCAGTTCGGTGTAGGTCGTTCGCTCCAAGCTGGGC
TGTGTGCACGAACCCCCCGTTCAGCCCGACCGCTGCGCCTTATCCGGTAACTATCGTCTTGAGTCCAACC
CGGTAAGACACGACTTATCGCCACTGGCAGCAGCCACTGGTAACAGGATTAGCAGAGCGAGGTATGTAGG
CGGTGCTACAGAGTTCTTGAAGTGGTGGCCTAACTACGGCTACACTAGAAGAACAGTATTTGGTATCTGC
GCTCTGCTGAAGCCAGTTACCTTCGGAAAAAGAGTTGGTAGCTCTTGATCCGGCAAACAAACCACCGCTG
GTAGCGGTGGTTTTTTTGTTTGCAAGCAGCAGATTACGCGCAGAAAAAAAGGATCTCAAGAAGATCCTTT
GATCTTTTCTACGGGGTCTGACGCTCAGTGGAACGAAAACTCACGTTAAGGGATTTTGGTCATGAGATTA
TCAAAAAGGATCTTCACCTAGATCCTTTTAAATTAAAAATGAAGTTTTAAATCAATCTAAAGTATATATG
AGTAAACTTGGTCTGACAGTTACCAATGCTTAATCAGTGAGGCACCTATCTCAGCGATCTGTCTATTTCG
TTCATCCATAGTTGCCTGACTCCCCGTCGTGTAGATAACTACGATACGGGAGGGCTTACCATCTGGCCCC
AGTGCTGCAATGATACCTCGAGAGCCACGCTCACCGGCTCCAGATTTATCAGCAATAAACCAGCCAGCCG
GAAGGGCCGAGCGCAGAAGTGGTCCTGCAACTTTATCCGCCTCCATCCAGTCTATTAATTGTTGCCGGGA
AGCTAGAGTAAGTAGTTCGCCAGTTAATAGTTTGCGCAACGTTGTTGCCATTGCTACAGGCATCGTGGTG
TCACGCTCGTCGTTTGGTATGGCTTCATTCAGCTCCGGTTCCCAACGATCAAGGCGAGTTACATGATCCC
CCATGTTGTGCAAAAAAGCGGTTAGCTCCTTCGGTCCTCCGATCGTTGTCAGAAGTAAGTTGGCCGCAGT
GTTATCACTCATGGTTATGGCAGCACTGCATAATTCTCTTACTGTCATGCCATCCGTAAGATGCTTTTCT
GTGACTGGTGAGTACTCAACCAAGTCATTCTGAGAATAGTGTATGCGGCGACCGAGTTGCTCTTGCCCGG
CGTCAATACGGGATAATACCGCGCCACATAGCAGAACTTTAAAAGTGCTCATCATTGGAAAACGTTCTTC
GGGGCGAAAACTCTCAAGGATCTTACCGCTGTTGAGATCCAGTTCGATGTAACCCACTCGTGCACCCAAC
TGATCTTCAGCATCTTTTACTTTCACCAGCGTTTCTGGGTGAGCAAAAACAGGAAGGCAAAATGCCGCAA
AAAAGGGAATAAGGGCGACACGGAAATGTTGAATACTCATACTCTTCCTTTTTCAATATTATTGAAGCAT
TTATCAGGGTTATTGTCTCATGAGCGGATACATATTTGAATGTATTTAGAAAAATAAACAAATAGGGGTT
CCGCGCACATTTCCCCGAAAAGTGCCACCTGACGTCTAAGAAACCATTATTATCATGACATTAACCTATA
AAAATAGGCGTATCACGAGGCCCTTTCGTCTCGCGCGTTTCGGTGATGACGGTGAAAACCTCTGACACAT
GCAGCTCCCGGAGACGGTCACAGCTTGTCTGTAAGCGGATGCCGGGAGCAGACAAGCCCGTCAGGGCGCG
TCAGCGGGTGTTGGCGGGTGTCGGGGCTGGCTTAACTATGCGGCATCAGAGCAGATTGTACTGAGAGTGC
ACCATATGCGGTGTGAAATACCGCACAGATGCGTAAGGAGAAAATACCGCATCAGGCGCCATTCGCCATT
CAGGCTGCGCAACTGTTGGGAAGGGCGATCGGTGCGGGCCTCTTCGCTATTACGCCAGCTGGCGAAAGGG
GGATGTGCTGCAAGGCGATTAAGTTGGGTAACGCCAGGGTTTTCCCAGTCACGACGTTGTAAAACGACGG
CCAGG
Features (pLannotate 1.2.2; 13 found; start..end, strand, type, name):
      1..19      +  promoter       T7 promoter: promoter for bacteriophage T7 RNA polymerase
     44..760     -  CDS            T-Sapphire: T-Sapphire is a basic (constitutively fluorescent) long stokes shift fluorescent protein published in 2003, derived from Aequorea victoria. It has low acid sensitivity.
    811..829     -  promoter       SP6 promoter: promoter for bacteriophage SP6 RNA polymerase
    843..859     -  protein_bind   lac operator: The lac repressor binds to the lac operator to inhibit transcription in E. coli. This inhibition can be relieved by adding lactose or isopropyl-β-D-thiogalactopyranoside (IPTG). lac repressor encoded by lacI
    867..897     -  promoter       lac promoter: promoter for the E. coli lac operon
    912..933     -  protein_bind   CAP binding site: CAP binding activates transcription in the presence of cAMP. E. coli catabolite activator protein
    946..1038    -  CDS            lacI (fragment): lac repressor; lacI; The lac repressor binds to the lac operator to inhibit transcription in E. coli. This inhibition can be relieved by adding lactose or isopropyl-β-D-thiogalactopyranoside (IPTG).
   1221..1809    -  rep_origin     ori: high-copy-number ColE1/pMB1/pBR322/pUC origin of replication
   1980..2840    -  CDS            AmpR: β-lactamase; bla; confers resistance to ampicillin, carbenicillin, and related antibiotics
   2841..2945    -  promoter       AmpR promoter: bla
   3040..3075    +  CDS            rop (fragment): Rop protein, which maintains plasmids at low copy number; rop
   3177..3276    +  misc_feature   bom (fragment): basis of mobility region from pBR322
   3282..3434    -  CDS            lacZα (fragment): LacZα fragment of β-galactosidase; lacZ fragment
