[The description below was written by a language model from this plasmid's Addgene catalogue record and pLannotate feature annotations shown in this document.]
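Description:
pGD252 is a GreenGate entry plasmid built on the pGGD000 backbone, the empty entry vector of the GreenGate Golden Gate-style cloning system that holds the "D" module, the position reserved for C-terminal tags. At 3,435 bp in total, it consists of a 2,682 bp backbone and a 753 bp insert. It is maintained in E. coli through a high-copy ColE1/pUC-type origin of replication and selected with ampicillin via a β-lactamase gene driven by its native bla promoter.

The insert is recorded as linker-TSapphire: the coding sequence of T-Sapphire, a constitutively fluorescent Aequorea victoria GFP derivative with a long Stokes shift and low acid sensitivity, preceded by a short linker so that it can be fused in frame to the C-terminus of a protein of interest. The annotation places the T-Sapphire coding region between T7 and SP6 phage promoters. These sit alongside other cloning-vector remnants, including the lac promoter, lac operator and CAP binding site, and fragments of lacZα, lacI, rop and bom. These elements are backbone carry-over rather than functional parts of a plant expression unit. No plant promoter or terminator is present, as expected for an entry module that supplies only a tag. The type IIS restriction sites and overhangs that define the module are not annotated in the feature table.

The plasmid is intended to be combined with other GreenGate modules (promoter, coding sequence, terminator, resistance cassette) in a destination vector to generate plant expression constructs encoding T-Sapphire-tagged fusion proteins. It belongs to a collection assembled to compare fluorescent proteins for FRET experiments in plants.
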