Addgene plasmid #132373: pGD252
Purpose: contains the sequence of TSapphire for C-term fusions in the pGGD000 backbone (GreenGate)
Depositing lab: Rüdiger Simon. Depositing organization: Heinrich-Heine-Universitaet Duesseldorf. Publication: Over the rainbow: A practical guide for fluorescent protein selection in plant FRET experiments. Denay G, Schultz P, Hansch S, Weidtkamp-Peters S, Simon R. Plant Direct. 2019 Dec 6;3(12):e00189. doi: 10.1002/pld3.189. eCollection 2019 Dec. PubMed 31844834.
Backbone
  Vector backbone: pGGD000
  Backbone size w/o insert (bp): 2682
  Total vector size (bp): 3435
  Vector type: GreenGate Entry plasmid
Growth in bacteria
  Bacterial resistance: Ampicillin, 100 μg/mL
  Growth temperature: 37°C
  Growth strain: DH5alpha
  Copy number: High Copy
Gene/Insert
  Gene/Insert name: linker-TSapphire
  Insert size (bp): 753
Terms and licenses: Academic/Nonprofit Terms; Industry Terms: Not Available to Industry
Depositor comments: Please visit https://www.biorxiv.org/content/10.1101/734616v2 for bioRxiv preprint.
How to cite: pGD252 was a gift from Rüdiger Simon (Addgene plasmid # 132373 ; http://n2t.net/addgene:132373 ; RRID:Addgene_132373)
